Addgene plasmid #28250: pET-sCS4-2T
Depositing lab: Yawen Bai. Depositing organization: National Cancer Institute (NCI). Publication: Structural basis for recognition of centromere histone variant CenH3 by the chaperone Scm3. Zhou Z, Feng H, Zhou BR, Ghirlando R, Hu K, Zwolak A, Miller Jenkins LM, Xiao H, Tjandra N, Wu C, Bai Y. Nature. 2011 Apr 14. 472(7342):234-7. 10.1038/nature09854 PubMed 21412236.
Backbone
  Vector backbone: pET42+b
  Backbone size w/o insert (bp): 6000
  Vector type: Bacterial Expression
Growth in bacteria
  Bacterial resistance: Kanamycin, 50 μg/mL
  Growth temperature: 37°C
  Growth strain: DH5alpha
  Growth instructions: Plasmid is provided in DH5a cells. BL21-CodonPlus (DE3)-RILP Competent Cells from Agilent are recommended for expression.
  Copy number: High Copy
Gene/Insert
  Gene/Insert name: single chain Cse4-Scm3-H4 with 2 Thrombin site
  Species: S. cerevisiae (budding yeast)
  Insert size (bp): 700
  Mutation: A thrombin cutting site between Cse4 and Scm3. Another one between Scm3 and H4
  Tag / fusion protein: His (N terminal on insert)
  Cloning method: Restriction Enzyme; 5′ cloning site NdeI (not destroyed); 3′ cloning site XhoI (not destroyed)
  Sequencing primers: 5′ T7 pro; 3′ T7 ter
Terms and licenses: Academic/Nonprofit Terms; Industry Terms: Not Available to Industry
How to cite: pET-sCS4-2T was a gift from Yawen Bai (Addgene plasmid # 28250 ; http://n2t.net/addgene:28250 ; RRID:Addgene_28250)
