[The description below was written by a language model from this plasmid's Addgene catalogue record.]
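Description:
pET-sCS4-2T is a bacterial expression plasmid built on a pET42b-type backbone of about 6 kb, carrying kanamycin resistance for selection and listed as high copy. It is maintained in a standard cloning strain, while protein production is intended for a DE3 lysogen that supplies T7 RNA polymerase. This fits the pET design and the T7 promoter and T7 terminator sequencing primers listed for the insert, although the record includes no feature table and does not itemise the promoter, origin or other backbone elements.

The insert, roughly 700 bp and cloned between NdeI and XhoI sites that both remain intact, encodes a single polypeptide that joins three budding yeast components in the order Cse4, Scm3 and histone H4. Cse4 is the centromere-specific histone H3 variant (CenH3) of S. cerevisiae, H4 is its histone partner, and Scm3 is the chaperone that recognises Cse4. Given the insert size, these are presumably fragments rather than full-length proteins, but the record does not define the boundaries. An N-terminal His tag allows affinity purification of the fusion. Two thrombin cleavage sites have been engineered into the chain, one between Cse4 and Scm3 and the other between Scm3 and H4, so that the purified single chain can be cut into its separate segments after expression.

Linking the partners in one chain is a common way to obtain a stoichiometric, soluble complex from E. coli. The associated publication concerns the structural basis of CenH3 recognition by Scm3, which indicates use in producing material for structural and biophysical studies.
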