>Addgene plasmid #28250 | pET-sCS4-2T | depositor partial sequence | sequence record 13380 | Author sequence
CATATGCACCACCACCACCACCACAAGAAATTATTAATCTCCAAAATTCCATTTGCAAGGCTAGTGAAAG
AAGTTACAGACGAGTTTACAACTAAAGATCAGGATTTACGTTGGCAGTCAATGGCGATTATGGCGTTACA
GGAAGCAAGCGAAGCGTATCTGGTAGGATTATTGGAACATACAAACCTCTTGGCGCTGCATGCAAAAAGA
ATTACTATAATGAAGAAAGACATGCAACTAGCAAGAAGAATCAGGGGACAGTTTCTGGTTCCGCGTGGAT
CCATGGAGCGCCACAAACTAGCAGACGAAAACATGAGAAAAGTGTGGTCCAACATCATAAGCAAATACGA
GTCTATTGAAGAACAAGGAGACCTCGTAGACCTGAAAACTGGTGAAATAGTTGAAGATAATGGGCATATC
AAGACGCTGACGGCCAACAACAGCACGAAAGATAAAAGAACAAAATACACAAGCGTGCTCAGAGACATTA
TCGACATCAGCGACGAGGAAGATCTGGTTCCGCGTGGATCCAAGCGTATTTCTGGTTTGATCTACGAAGA
AGTCAGAGCCGTCTTGAAATCCTTCTTGGAATCCGTCATCAGGGACTCTGTTACTTACACTGAACACGCC
AAGAGAAAGACTGTTACTTCTTTGGATGTTGTTTATGCTTTGAAGAGACAAGGTAGAACCTTATATGGTT
TCGGTGGTTAACTCGAG
