>Addgene plasmid #28250 | pET-sCS4-2T | addgene partial sequence | sequence record 35515 | 28250 with T7
ATTTTGTTTAACTTTAAGAAGGAGATATACATATGCACCACCACCACCACCACAAGAAATTATTAATCTC
CAAAATTCCATTTGCAAGGCTAGTGAAAGAAGTTACAGACGAGTTTACAACTAAAGATCAGGATTTACGT
TGGCAGTCAATGGCGATTATGGCGTTACAGGAAGCAAGCGAAGCGTATCTGGTAGGATTATTGGAACATA
CAAACCTCTTGGCGCTGCATGCAAAAAGAATTACTATAATGAAGAAAGACATGCAACTAGCAAGAAGAAT
CAGGGGACAGTTTCTGGTTCCGCGTGGATCCATGGAGCGCCACAAACTAGCAGACGAAAACATGAGAAAA
GTGTGGTCCAACATCATAAGCAAATACGAGTCTATTGAAGAACAAGGAGACCTCGTAGACCTGAAAACTG
GTGAAATAGTTGAAGATAATGGGCATATCAAGACGCTGACGGCCAACAACAGCACGAAAGATAAAAGAAC
AAAATACACAAGCGTGCTCAGAGACATTATCGACATCAGCGACGAGGAAGATCTGGTTCCGCGTGGATCC
AAGCGTATTTCTGGTTTGATCTACGAAGAAGTCAGAGCCGTCTTGAAATCCTTCTTGGAATCCGTCATCA
GGGACTCTGTTACTTACACTGAACACGCCAAGAGAAAGACTGTTACTTCTTTGGATGTTGTTTATGCTTT
GAAGAGACAAGGTAGAACCTTATATGGTTTCGGTGGTTAACTCGAGCACCACCACCACCACCACCACCAC
TAATTGATTAATACCTAGGCTGCTAAACAAAGCCCGAAAGGAAGCTGAGTTGGCTGCTGCCACCGCTGAG
CAATAACTAGCATAACCCCTTGGGGCCTCTAAACGGGTCTTGAGGGGTTTTTTGCTGAAAGGAGGAACTA
